>Addgene plasmid #219124 | SFFV-HMBOX1-Brd 162 | addgene full sequence | sequence record 448938 | Addgene NGS Result
ATTTATGCAGAGGCCGAGGCCGCCTCGGCCTCTGAGCTATTCCAGAAGTAGTGAGGAGGCTTTTTTGGAG
GCCTAGGGACGTACCCAATTCGCCCTATAGTGAGTCGTATTACGCGCGCTCACTGGCCGTCGTTTTACAA
CGTCGTGACTGGGAAAACCCTGGCGTTACCCAACTTAATCGCCTTGCAGCACATCCCCCTTTCGCCAGCT
GGCGTAATAGCGAAGAGGCCCGCACCGATCGCCCTTCCCAACAGTTGCGCAGCCTGAATGGCGAATGGG
[124 nt withheld, positions 280-403]
C
[91 nt withheld, positions 405-495]
A
[49 nt withheld, positions 497-545]
CCTTTGACGTTGGAGTCCACGTTCTTT
[37 nt withheld, positions 573-609]
ACCCTATCTCGGTCTATTCTTTTGATTTATAAGGGATTTTGCCGATTTCGGCCTATTGGTTAAAAAATGA
GCTGATTTAACAAAAATTTAACGCGAATTTTAACAAAATATTAACGCTTACAATTTAGGTGGCACTTTTC
GGGGAAATGTGCGCGGAACCCCTATTTGTTTATTTTTCTAAATACATTCAAATATGTATCCGCTCATGAG
ACAATAACCCTGATAAATGCTTCAATAATATTGAAAAAGGAAGAGTATGAGTATTCAACATTTCCGTGTC
GCCCTTATTCCCTTTTTTGCGGCATTTTGCCTTCCTGTTTTTGCTCACCCAGAAACGCTGGTGAAAGTAA
AAGATGCTGAAGATCAGTTGGGTGCACGAGTGGGTTACATCGAACTGGATCTCAACAGCGGTAAGATCCT
TGAGAGTTTTCGCCCCGAAGAACGTTTTCCAATGATGAGCACTTTTAAAGTTCTGCTATGTGGCGCGGTA
TTATCCCGTATTGACGCCGGGCAAGAGCAACTCGGTCGCCGCATACACTATTCTCAGAATGACTTGGTTG
AGTACTCACCAGTCACAGAAAAGCATCTTACGGATGGCATGACAGTAAGAGAATTATGCAGTGCTGCCAT
AACCATGAGTGATAACACTGCGGCCAACTTACTTCTGACAACGATCGGAGGACCGAAGGAGCTAACCGCT
TTTTTGCACAACATGGGGGATCATGTAACTCGCCTTGATCGTTGGGAACCGGAGCTGAATGAAGCCATAC
CAAACGACGAGCGTGACACCACGATGCCTGTAGCAATGGCAACAACGTTGCGCAAACTATTAACTGGCGA
ACTACTTACTCTAGCTTCCCGGCAACAATTAATAGACTGGATGGAGGCGGATAAAGTTGCAGGACCACTT
CTGCGCTCGGCCCTTCCGGCTGGCTGGTTTATTGCTGATAAATCTGGAGCCGGTGAGCGTGGGTCTCGCG
GTATCATTGCAGCACTGGGGCCAGATGGTAAGCCCTCCCGTATCGTAGTTATCTACACGACGGGGAGTCA
GGCAACTATGGATGAACGAAATAGACAGATCGCTGAGATAGGTGCCTCACTGATTAAGCATTGGTAACTG
TCAGACCAAGTTTACTCATATATACTTTAGATTGATTTAAAACTTCATTTTTAATTTAAAAGGATCTAGG
TGAAGATCCTTTTTGATAATCTCATGACCAAAATCCCTTAACGTGAGTTTTCGTTCCACTGAGCGTCAGA
CCCCGTAGAAAAGATCAAAGGATCTTCTTGAGATCCTTTTTTTCTGCGCGTAATCTGCTGCTTGCAAACA
AAAAAACCACCGCTACCAGCGGTGGTTTGTTTGCCGGATCAAGAGCTACCAACTCTTTTTCCGAAGGTAA
CTGGCTTCAGCAGAGCGCAGATACCAAATACTGTTCTTCTAGTGTAGCCGTAGTTAGGCCACCACTTCAA
GAACTCTGTAGCACCGCCTACATACCTCGCTCTGCTAATCCTGTTACCAGTGGCTGCTGCCAGTGGCGAT
AAGTCGTGTCTTACCGGGTTGGACTCAAGACGATAGTTACCGGATAAGGCGCAGCGGTCGGGCTGAACGG
GGGGTTCGTGCACACAGCCCAGCTTGGAGCGAACGACCTACACCGAACTGAGATACCTACAGCGTGAGCT
ATGAGAAAGCGCCACGCTTCCCGAAGGGAGAAAGGCGGACAGGTATCCGGTAAGCGGCAGGGTCGGAACA
GGAGAGCGCACGAGGGAGCTTCCAGGGGGAAACGCCTGGTATCTTTATAGTCCTGTCGGGTTTCGCCACC
TCTGACTTGAGCGTCGATTTTTGTGATGCTCGTCAGGGGGGCGGAGCCTATGGAAAAACGCCAGCAACGC
GGCCTTTTTACGGTTCCTGGCCTTTTGCTGGCCTTTTGCTCACATGTTCTTTCCTGCGTTATCCCCTGAT
TCTGTGGATAACCGTATTACCGCCTTTGAGTGAGCTGATACCGCTCGCCGCAGCCGAACGACCGAGCGCA
GCGAGTCAGTGAGCGAGGAAGCGGAAGAGCGCCCAATACGCAAACCGCCTCTCCCCGCGCGTTGGCCGAT
TCATTAATGCAGCTGGCACGACAGGTTTCCCGACTGGAAAGCGGGCAGTGAGCGCAACGCAATTAATGTG
AGTTAGCTCACTCATTAGGCACCCCAGGCTTTACACTTTATGCTTCCGGCTCGTATGTTGTGTGGAATTG
TGAGCGGATAACAATTTCACACAGGAAACAGCTATGACCATGATTACGCCAAGCGCGCAATTAACCCTCA
CTAAAGGGAACAAAAGCTGGAGCTGCAAGCTTAATGTAGTCTTATGCAATACTCTTGTAGTCTTGCAACA
TGGTAACGATGAGTTAGCAACATGCCTTACAAGGAGAGAAAAAGCACCGTGCATGCCGATTGGTGGAAGT
AAGGTGGTACGATCGTGCCTTATTAGGAAGGCAACAGACGGGTCTGACATGGATTGGACGAACCACTGAA
TTGCCGCATTGCAGAGATATTGTATTTAAGTGCCTAGCTCGATACATAAACGGGTCTCTCTGGTTAGACC
AGATCTGAGCCTGGGAGCTCTCTGGCTAACTAGGGAACCCACTGCTTAAGCCTCAATAAAGCTTGCCTTG
AGTGCTTCAAGTAGTGTGTGCCCGTCTGTTGTGTGACTCTGGTAACTAGAGATCCCTCAGACCCTTTTAG
TCAGTGTGGAAAATCTCTAGCAGTGGCGCCCGAACAGGGACTTGAAAGCGAAAGGGAAACCAGAGGAGCT
CTCTCGACGCAGGACTCGGCTTGCTGAAGCGCGCACGGCAAGAGGCGAGGGGCGGCGACTGGTGAGTACG
CCAAAAATTTTGACTAGCGGAGGCTAGAAGGAGAGAGATGGGTGCGAGAGCGTCAGTATTAAGCGGGGGA
GAATTAGATCGCGATGGGAAAAAATTCGGTTAAGGCCAGGGGGAAAGAAAAAATATAAATTAAAACATAT
AGTATGGGCAAGCAGGGAGCTAGAACGATTCGCAGTTAATCCTGGCCTGTTAGAAACATCAGAAGGCTGT
AGACAAATACTGGGACAGCTACAACCATCCCTTCAGACAGGATCAGAAGAACTTAGATCATTATATAATA
CAGTAGCAACCCTCTATTGTGTGCATCAAAGGATAGAGATAAAAGACACCAAGGAAGCTTTAGACAAGAT
AGAGGAAGAGCAAAACAAAAGTAAGACCACCGCACAGCAAGCGGCCGCTGATCTTCAGACCTGGAGGAGG
AGATATGAGGGACAATTGGAGAAGTGAATTATATAAATATAAAGTAGTAAAAATTGAACCATTAGGAGTA
GCACCCACCAAGGCAAAGAGAAGAGTGGTGCAGAGAGAAAAAAGAGCAGTGGGAATAGGAGCTTTGTTCC
TTGGGTTCTTGGGAGCAGCAGGAAGCACTATGGGCGCAGCGTCAATGACGCTGACGGTACAGGCCAGACA
ATTATTGTCTGGTATAGTGCAGCAGCAGAACAATTTGCTGAGGGCTATTGAGGCGCAACAGCATCTGTTG
CAACTCACAGTCTGGGGCATCAAGCAGCTCCAGGCAAGAATCCTGGCTGTGGAAAGATACCTAAAGGATC
AACAGCTCCTGGGGATTTGGGGTTGCTCTGGAAAACTCATTTGCACCACTGCTGTGCCTTGGAATGCTAG
TTGGAGTAATAAATCTCTGGAACAGATTTGGAATCACACGACCTGGATGGAGTGGGACAGAGAAATTAAC
AATTACACAAGCTTAATACACTCCTTAATTGAAGAATCGCAAAACCAGCAAGAAAAGAATGAACAAGAAT
TATTGGAATTAGATAAATGGGCAAGTTTGTGGAATTGGTTTAACATAACAAATTGGCTGTGGTATATAAA
ATTATTCATAATGATAGTAGGAGGCTTGGTAGGTTTAAGAATAGTTTTTGCTGTACTTTCTATAGTGAAT
AGAGTTAGGCAGGGATATTCACCATTATCGTTTCAGACCCACCTCCCAACCCCGAGGGGACCCGACAGGC
CCGAAGGAATAGAAGAAGAAGGTGGAGAGAGAGACAGAGACAGATCCATTCGATTAGTGAACGGATCTCG
ACGGTATCGGTTAACTTTTAAAAGAAAAGGGGGGATTGGGGGGTACAGTGCAGGGGAAAGAATAGTAGAC
ATAATAGCAACAGACATACAAACTAAAGAATTACAAAAACAAATTACAAAAATTCAAAATTTTATCGATC
ACGAGACTAGCCTCGAGCTGGCTGCAGTAACGCCATTTTGCAAGGCATGGAAAAATACCAAACCAAGAAT
AGAGAAGTTCAGATCAAGGGCGGGTACATGAAAATAGCTAACGTTGGGCCAAACAGGATATCTGCGGTGA
GCAGTTTCGGCCCCGGCCCGGGGCCAAGAACAGATGGTCACCGCAGTTTCGGCCCCGGCCCGAGGCCAAG
AACAGATGGTCCCCAGATATGGCCCAACCCTCAGCAGTTTCTTAAGACCCATCAGATGTTTCCAGGCTCC
CCCAAGGACCTGAAATGACCCTGCGCCTTATTTGAATTAACCAATCAGCCTGCTTCTCGCTTCTGTTCGC
GCGCTTCTGCTTCCCGAGCTCTATAAAAGAGCTCACAACCCCTCACTCGGCGCGCCAGTCCTCCGACAGA
CTGAGTCGGCCGGTCGAATCAAGCTTATCGATACCGTCGACGGATCCGCTAGCCCGCGGTTCGAAATGTC
CCCGTCACCTAGCAACAGTTATGATACTTCCCCACAGCCTTGCACTACCAATCAAAATGGGAGGGAGAAT
AATGAGCGATTATCTACATCCAATGGAAAGATGTCACCAACTCGCTACCATGCAAACAGCATGGGTCAGA
GGTCATACAGTTTTGAAGCCTCAGAAGAGGACCTAGATGTAGATGATAAAGTGGAAGAATTAATGAGGAG
GGACAGCAGTGTGATAAAAGAGGAAATCAAAGCCTTTCTTGCCAATCGGAGGATTTCCCAAGCAGTTGTT
GCACAGGTAACAGGTATCAGTCAGAGCCGGATCTCTCATTGGCTGTTGCAGCAGGGATCAGACCTGAGTG
AACAGAAGAAAAGAGCATTTTACCGATGGTATCAACTTGAGAAGACAAACCCTGGCGCTACACTAAGTAT
GAGACCAGCCCCCATTCCAATAGAGGACCCTGAATGGAGACAAACGCCTCCCCCAGTCTCTGCCACATCT
GGTACTTTCCGACTGCGACGAGGGAGTCGATTTACCTGGAGAAAGGAGTGCCTGGCTGTTATGGAAAGTT
ACTTCAATGAGAATCAATACCCAGATGAAGCAAAGAGGGAAGAAATTGCAAACGCTTGCAATGCAGTTAT
ACAGAAGCCAGGCAAAAAGCTGTCAGATCTGGAAAGAGTTACCTCCCTGAAAGTATATAATTGGTTTGCT
AACAGAAGGAAGGAGATCAAGAGGAGAGCCAATATTGCAGCAATCCTGGAGAGTCATGGGATAGATGTGC
AGAGTCCAGGAGGCCACTCAAACAGTGATGATGTCGACGGGAATGACTACTCTGAGCAGGATACTTGGCA
AGTACGCAATGGGGAGGAGGAGGAGGGAAGAAGTTCAGAGGGAGGCAGAGAAGCAGAGAAGGTAGAAGAA
GAGAGGAGGATCTGAACCGGTCGGATCCCCCGGGCTGCAGGAATTCGAGCATCTTACCGCCATTTATTCC
CATATTTGTTCTGTTTTTCTTGATTTGGGTATACATTTAAATGTTAATAAAACAAAATGGTGGGGCAATC
ATTTACATTTTTAGGGATATGTAATTACTAGTTCAGGTGTATTGCCACAAGACAAACATGTTAAGAAACT
TTCCCGTTATTTACGCTCTGTTCCTGTTAATCAACCTCTGGATTACAAAATTTGTGAAAGATTGACTGAT
ATTCTTAACTATGTTGCTCCTTTTACGCTGTGTGGATATGCTGCTTTAATGCCTCTGTATCATGCTATTG
CTTCCCGTACGGCTTTCGTTTTCTCCTCCTTGTATAAATCCTGGTTGCTGTCTCTTTATGAGGAGTTGTG
GCCCGTTGTCCGTCAACGTGGCGTGGTGTGCTCTGTGTTTGCTGACGCAACCCCCACTGGCTGGGGCATT
GCCACCACCTGTCAACTCCTTTCTGGGACTTTCGCTTTCCCCCTCCCGATCGCCACGGCAGAACTCATCG
CCGCCTGCCTTGCCCGCTGCTGGACAGGGGCTAGGTTGCTGGGCACTGATAATTCCGTGGTGTTGTCGGG
GAAGCTGACGTCCTTTGCAATTCGATATCAAGCTGTACCTTCTAGATGTACAGTCACGGTAGCGCTTCTA
GACCAATGACTTACAAGGCAGCTGTAGATCTTAGCCACTTTTTAAAAGAAAAGGGGGGACTGGAAGGGCT
AATTCACTCCCAACGAAGACAAGATCTGCTTTTTGCTTGTACTGGGTCTCTCTGGTTAGACCAGATCTGA
GCCTGGGAGCTCTCTGGCTAACTAGGGAACCCACTGCTTAAGCCTCAATAAAGCTTGCCTTGAGTGCTTC
AAGTAGTGTGTGCCCGTCTGTTGTGTGACTCTGGTAACTAGAGATCCCTCAGACCCTTTTAGTCAGTGTG
GAAAATCTCTAGCAGTAGTAGTTCATGTCATCTTATTATTCAGTATTTATAACTTGCAAAGAAATGAATA
TCAGAGAGTGAGAGGAACTTGTTTATTGCAGCTTATAATGGTTACAAATAAAGCAATAGCATCACAAATT
TCACAAATAAAGCATTTTTTTCACTGCATTCTAGTTGTGGTTTGTCCAAACTCATCAATGTATCTTATCA
TGTCTGGCTCTAGCTATCCCGCCCCTAACTCCGCCCATCCCGCCCCTAACTCCGCCCAGTTCCGCCCATT
CTCCGCCCCATGGCTGACTAATTTTTTTT
Features (pLannotate 1.2.2; 29 found; start..end, strand, type, name):
     94..112     -  promoter       T7 promoter: promoter for bacteriophage T7 RNA polymerase
    120..275     +  CDS            lacZα (fragment): LacZα fragment of β-galactosidase; lacZ fragment
    280..708     +  rep_origin     f1 ori (sequence partly withheld): f1 bacteriophage origin of replication; arrow indicates direction of (+) strand synthesis
    761..865     +  promoter       AmpR promoter: bla
    866..1726    +  CDS            AmpR: β-lactamase; bla; confers resistance to ampicillin, carbenicillin, and related antibiotics
   1897..2485    +  rep_origin     ori: high-copy-number ColE1/pMB1/pBR322/pUC origin of replication
   2668..2760    +  CDS            lacI (fragment): lac repressor; lacI; The lac repressor binds to the lac operator to inhibit transcription in E. coli. This inhibition can be relieved by adding lactose or isopropyl-β-D-thiogalactopyranoside (IPTG).
   2773..2794    +  protein_bind   CAP binding site: CAP binding activates transcription in the presence of cAMP. E. coli catabolite activator protein
   2809..2839    +  promoter       lac promoter: promoter for the E. coli lac operon
   2847..2863    +  protein_bind   lac operator: The lac repressor binds to the lac operator to inhibit transcription in E. coli. This inhibition can be relieved by adding lactose or isopropyl-β-D-thiogalactopyranoside (IPTG). lac repressor encoded by lacI
   2908..2926    +  promoter       T3 promoter: promoter for bacteriophage T3 RNA polymerase
   2954..3180    +  promoter       RSV promoter: Rous sarcoma virus enhancer/promoter
   3181..3361    +  LTR            5' LTR (truncated): truncated 5' long terminal repeat (LTR) from HIV-1
   3408..3533    +  misc_feature   HIV-1 Ψ: packaging signal of human immunodeficiency virus type 1
   3517..3880    +  CDS            HIV-1 gag (fragment): gag protein from human immunodeficiency virus 1; gag
   4026..4259    +  misc_feature   RRE: The Rev response element (RRE) of HIV-1 allows for Rev-dependent mRNA export from the nucleus to the cytoplasm.
   4636..4736    +  CDS            Rev (fragment): human immunodeficiency virus 1 (HIV-1) Rev protein; rev; enhances nuclear export of unspliced and incompletely spliced viral mRNAs
   4755..4872    +  misc_feature   cPPT/CTS: central polypurine tract and central termination sequence of HIV-1
   4906..5307    +  promoter       SFFV promoter: spleen focus-forming virus long terminal repeat (LTR) promoter
   5317..5340    +  misc_feature   MCS (fragment): pBluescript multiple cloning site
   5365..6201    +  CDS            HMBOX1 (fragment): HMBX1_HUMAN - Also known as HOT1 From Homo sapiens (Human).
   6302..6327    +  misc_feature   MCS (fragment): pBluescript multiple cloning site
   6327..6386    +  CDS            S (fragment): HBSAG_WHV6 - Experimental evidence at transcript level: Swiss-Prot protein existence level 2. The middle envelope protein plays an important role in the budding of the virion. It is involved in the induction of budding in a nucleocapsid independent way. In this process the majority of envelope proteins bud to form subviral lipoprotein particles of 22 nm of diameter that do not contain a nucleocapsid (By similarity). From Woodchuck hepatitis B virus (isolate w64/pWS23) (WHV).
   6518..6921    +  misc_feature   WPRE: woodchuck hepatitis virus posttranscriptional regulatory element
   6979..7038    +  CDS            nef (fragment): NEF_HV1Z2 - Experimental evidence at protein level: Swiss-Prot protein existence level 1. Extracellular Nef protein targets CD4(+) T-lymphocytes for apoptosis by interacting with CXCR4 surface receptors. From Human immunodeficiency virus type 1 group M subtype D (isolate Z2/CDC-Z34) (HIV-1).
   7040..7273    +  LTR            3' LTR (ΔU3): self-inactivating 3' long terminal repeat (LTR) from HIV-1
   7345..7466    +  polyA_signal   SV40 poly(A) signal: SV40 polyadenylation signal
   7485..7506    +  rep_origin     SV40 ori (fragment): SV40 origin of replication
   7506..73      +  rep_origin     SV40 ori (across the origin): SV40 origin of replication
