[The description below was written by a language model from this plasmid's Addgene catalogue record and pLannotate feature annotations shown in this document.]
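Description:
SFFV-HMBOX1-Brd 162 is a lentiviral transfer plasmid built on the SFFV-MCS backbone for expressing the human homeobox transcription factor HMBOX1 (also known as HOT1) in mammalian cells. It is propagated in E. coli as a high-copy plasmid through a ColE1/pUC-type origin and selected with ampicillin via the β-lactamase gene. The bacterial portion also retains pBluescript-derived remnants: an f1 origin, lacZα and lac promoter/operator fragments, and T7 and T3 promoters. The viral portion has a third-generation, self-inactivating layout. An RSV promoter drives a truncated HIV-1 5' LTR, which removes the need for Tat during genomic RNA production. This is followed by the Ψ packaging signal with a partial gag sequence, the Rev response element for nuclear export of the unspliced genome, and the cPPT/CTS, which aids transduction. A ΔU3 3' LTR silences LTR promoter activity after integration, and an SV40 polyadenylation signal and SV40 origin sequence lie downstream of it.

Within the provirus, the spleen focus-forming virus (SFFV) promoter, which is strong in haematopoietic and many other cell types, drives the roughly 930 bp HMBOX1 insert cloned between flanking multiple-cloning-site remnants. The annotation matches most but not all of that length to the reference protein. A WPRE follows to enhance transcript stability and expression. According to the depositor, a construct-specific barcode sits after the WPRE at an XbaI site, although the feature table does not annotate it. Because the barcode lies inside the transcribed region, it can identify which factor a cell received. No separate mammalian selection marker or fluorescent reporter is annotated. The plasmid belongs to a barcoded transcription factor collection for combinatorial screening of immune cell reprogramming.
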