Addgene plasmid #219124: SFFV-HMBOX1-Brd 162
Purpose: Transcription factor HMBOX1 with a specific barcode assigned.
Depositing lab: Filipe Pereira. Depositing organization: Center for Neuroscience and Cell Biology, University of Coimbra. Publication: A combinatorial transcription factor screening platform for immune cell reprogramming. Kurochkin I, Altman AR, Caiado I, Pertiga-Cabral D, Halitzki E, Minaeva M, Zimmermannova O, Henriques-Oliveira L, Klein D, Nair M, Oliveira D, Cajal LR, Knittel R, Feick C, Ringner M, Martin M, Cirovic B, Pires CF, Rosa FF, Sitnicka E, Theis FJ, Pereira CF. Cell Syst. 2026 Jan 21;17(1):101457. doi: 10.1016/j.cels.2025.101457. Epub 2026 Jan 14. PubMed 41539305.
Backbone
  Vector backbone: SFFV-MCS
  Backbone size w/o insert (bp): 6638
  Vector type: Lentiviral
Growth in bacteria
  Bacterial resistance: Ampicillin, 100 μg/mL
  Growth temperature: 37°C
  Growth strain: NEB Stable
  Copy number: High Copy
Gene/Insert
  Gene/Insert name: HMBOX1
  Species: H. sapiens (human)
  Insert size (bp): 930
  Entrez Gene: HMBOX1 (a.k.a. HNF1LA, HOT1, PBHNF, TAH1)
  Promoter: The spleen focus-forming virus (SFFV) promoter
  Cloning method: Restriction Enzyme; 5′ cloning site Bsp119I (not destroyed); 3′ cloning site BstHI (not destroyed)
Terms and licenses: Academic/Nonprofit Terms; Industry Terms: Not Available to Industry
Depositor comments: Barcode sequence cloned into XbaI restriction site. Design of plasmid is as follows: SFFV-[TF sequence]-WPRE-[Barcode sequence].
How to cite: SFFV-HMBOX1-Brd 162 was a gift from Filipe Pereira (Addgene plasmid # 219124 ; http://n2t.net/addgene:219124 ; RRID:Addgene_219124)
