>Addgene plasmid #219124 | SFFV-HMBOX1-Brd 162 | depositor partial sequence | sequence record 427852 | TF ORF
ATGTCCCCGTCACCTAGCAACAGTTATGATACTTCCCCACAGCCTTGCACTACCAATCAAAATGGGAGGG
AGAATAATGAGCGATTATCTACATCCAATGGAAAGATGTCACCAACTCGCTACCATGCAAACAGCATGGG
TCAGAGGTCATACAGTTTTGAAGCCTCAGAAGAGGACCTAGATGTAGATGATAAAGTGGAAGAATTAATG
AGGAGGGACAGCAGTGTGATAAAAGAGGAAATCAAAGCCTTTCTTGCCAATCGGAGGATTTCCCAAGCAG
TTGTTGCACAGGTAACAGGTATCAGTCAGAGCCGGATCTCTCATTGGCTGTTGCAGCAGGGATCAGACCT
GAGTGAACAGAAGAAAAGAGCATTTTACCGATGGTATCAACTTGAGAAGACAAACCCTGGCGCTACACTA
AGTATGAGACCAGCCCCCATTCCAATAGAGGACCCTGAATGGAGACAAACGCCTCCCCCAGTCTCTGCCA
CATCTGGTACTTTCCGACTGCGACGAGGGAGTCGATTTACCTGGAGAAAGGAGTGCCTGGCTGTTATGGA
AAGTTACTTCAATGAGAATCAATACCCAGATGAAGCAAAGAGGGAAGAAATTGCAAACGCTTGCAATGCA
GTTATACAGAAGCCAGGCAAAAAGCTGTCAGATCTGGAAAGAGTTACCTCCCTGAAAGTATATAATTGGT
TTGCTAACAGAAGGAAGGAGATCAAGAGGAGAGCCAATATTGCAGCAATCCTGGAGAGTCATGGGATAGA
TGTGCAGAGTCCAGGAGGCCACTCAAACAGTGATGATGTCGACGGGAATGACTACTCTGAGCAGGATACT
TGGCAAGTACGCAATGGGGAGGAGGAGGAGGGAAGAAGTTCAGAGGGAGGCAGAGAAGCAGAGAAGGTAG
AAGAAGAGAGGAGGATCTGA
