>Addgene plasmid #219124 | SFFV-HMBOX1-Brd 162 | depositor partial sequence | sequence record 427853 | Barcode sequence
TGTACAGTCACGGTAGCGCT
